Addgene plasmid #82555: TET1CD-CRY2-EGFP
Purpose: Encodes TET1 under LITE2.0 system
Depositing lab: Joseph Irudayaraj. Depositing organization: Purdue University. Publication: Epigenetic Editing of Ascl1 Gene in Neural Stem Cells by Optogenetics. Lo CL, Choudhury SR, Irudayaraj J, Zhou FC. Sci Rep. 2017 Feb 9;7:42047. doi: 10.1038/srep42047. PubMed 28181538.
Backbone
  Vector backbone: pAAV_EF1a_WPRE_hGHpA
  Backbone manufacturer: Zhang lab
  Vector type: Mammalian Expression, AAV
Growth in bacteria
  Bacterial resistance: Ampicillin, 100 μg/mL
  Growth temperature: 37°C
  Growth strain: NEB Stable
  Copy number: High Copy
Gene/Insert 1
  Gene/Insert name: TET1
  Species: H. sapiens (human)
  Entrez Gene: TET1 (a.k.a. CXXC6, LCX, bA119F7.1)
  Promoter: EF-1alpha
  Cloning method: Restriction Enzyme; 5′ cloning site Acc651 (not destroyed); 3′ cloning site BamHI (not destroyed)
  Sequencing primers: 5′ unknown
Gene/Insert 2
  Gene/Insert name: CRY2
  Species: A. thaliana (mustard weed)
  Mutation: CRY2PHR (N-terminal photolyase homology region domain of CRY2 only)
  Entrez Gene: CRY2 (a.k.a. AT1G04400, AT-PHH1, ATCRY2, CRYPTOCHROME 2 APOPROTEIN, F19P19.14, F19P19_14, FHA, PHH1, cryptochrome 2)
  Tag / fusion protein: NLS(alpha-imp) (N terminal on backbone); NLS-VP64 (C terminal on backbone)
  Cloning method: Unknown
  Sequencing primers: 5′ unknown; 3′ EGFP-N
Gene/Insert 3
  Gene/Insert name: EGFP
  Species: jellyfish
  Tag / fusion protein: 2A (N terminal on backbone)
  Cloning method: Unknown
  Sequencing primers: 5′ unknown
Resource information
  A portion of this plasmid was derived from a plasmid made by: The insert (TET1CD) was incorporated into the ‘pAAV_EF1α_WPRE_hGHpA’ backbone of mammalian expression vector (plasmid #47457, from Zhang F, Addgene).
Terms and licenses: Academic/Nonprofit Terms; Industry Terms: Not Available to Industry
How to cite: TET1CD-CRY2-EGFP was a gift from Joseph Irudayaraj (Addgene plasmid # 82555 ; http://n2t.net/addgene:82555 ; RRID:Addgene_82555)
