[The description below was written by a language model from this plasmid's Addgene catalogue record and pLannotate feature annotations shown in this document.]
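Description:
TET1CD-CRY2-EGFP is a roughly 10 kb AAV transfer plasmid for mammalian expression, built on the pAAV_EF1a_WPRE_hGHpA backbone. It is maintained in bacteria as a high-copy plasmid through a ColE1/pUC-type origin and selected with ampicillin (AmpR, β-lactamase); an M13/f1-type phage origin is also present. The expression cassette lies between AAV2 inverted terminal repeats, which allow the intervening DNA to be packaged into recombinant AAV particles. The annotation finds a full-length ITR downstream of the cassette but only short ITR fragments at the upstream end. ITRs are repeat-rich and recombination-prone.

Within the ITRs, the constitutive human EF-1α promoter drives a single open reading frame. It begins with a fragment of human TET1 corresponding to the catalytic domain (TET1CD). This dioxygenase oxidises 5-methylcytosine to 5-hydroxymethylcytosine and further products, initiating active DNA demethylation. A nuclear localization signal follows (annotated as the bipartite nucleoplasmin NLS, listed in the catalogue as an alpha-importin NLS), then the photolyase homology region of Arabidopsis thaliana cryptochrome 2 (CRY2PHR). The catalogue lists an NLS-VP64 element carried over from the parent backbone, but the feature table detects only a very short VP16-repeat fragment, so an intact activation domain is not evident. A 2A peptide then separates EGFP, giving a co-translated fluorescent marker of expressing cells. WPRE and the human growth hormone polyadenylation signal enhance transcript processing and expression.

The construct is the effector half of the LITE2.0 optogenetic system. There, blue light induces CRY2 to bind a CIB1 partner, which is supplied on a separate construct fused to a programmable DNA-binding domain, bringing the effector to a chosen locus. The associated work used it for light-controlled epigenetic editing of the Ascl1 gene in neural stem cells.
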