Features (pLannotate 1.2.2; 20 found; start..end, strand, type, name):
     12..39      +  repeat_region  AAV2 ITR (fragment): inverted terminal repeat of adeno-associated virus serotype 2 inverted
     68..95      +  repeat_region  AAV2 ITR (fragment): inverted terminal repeat of adeno-associated virus serotype 2 inverted
    158..224     +  CDS            small t antigen (fragment): SV40 (simian virus 40) small t antigen
    231..1409    +  promoter       EF-1α promoter: strong constitutive promoter for human elongation factor EF-1α
   1413..3581    +  CDS            TET1 (fragment): TET1_HUMAN - Also known as CXXC6, KIAA1676, LCX. Experimental evidence at protein level: Swiss-Prot protein existence level 1. Dioxygenase that catalyzes the conversion of the modified genomic base 5-methylcytosine (5mC) into 5-hydroxymethylcytosine (5hmC) and plays a key role in active DNA demethylation. Also mediates subsequent conversion of 5hmC into 5-formylcytosine (5fC), and conversion of 5fC to 5-carboxylcytosine (5caC). Conversion of 5mC into 5hmC, 5fC and 5caC probably constitutes the first step in cytosine demethylation. Methylation at the C5 position of cytosine bases is an epigenet
   3597..3644    +  CDS            nucleoplasmin NLS: bipartite nuclear localization signal from nucleoplasmin
   3645..5138    +  CDS            CRY2 (fragment): CRY2_ARATH - Also known as PHH1 From Arabidopsis thaliana (Mouse-ear cress).
   5310..5326    +  CDS            VP96 (fragment): 6 tandem repeats of the minimal activation domain of herpes simplex virus VP16 (Cheng et al., 2013)
   5415..6131    +  CDS            EGFP: the original enhanced GFP (Yang et al., 1996) mammalian codon-optimized
   6132..6156    +  misc_feature   MCS (fragment): pBluescript multiple cloning site
   6156..6744    +  misc_feature   WPRE: woodchuck hepatitis virus posttranscriptional regulatory element
   6776..7252    +  polyA_signal   hGH poly(A) signal: human growth hormone polyadenylation signal
   7292..7432    +  repeat_region  AAV2 ITR: inverted terminal repeat of adeno-associated virus serotype 2 inverted
   7437..7488    -  misc_feature   bom (fragment): basis of mobility region from pBR322
   7507..7887    +  rep_origin     M13 ori (sequence partly withheld): M13 bacteriophage origin of replication; arrow indicates direction of (+) strand synthesis
   7963..8012    -  misc_feature   bom (fragment): basis of mobility region from pBR322
   8114..8149    -  CDS            rop (fragment): Rop protein, which maintains plasmids at low copy number; rop
   8244..8348    +  promoter       AmpR promoter: bla
   8349..9209    +  CDS            AmpR: β-lactamase; bla; confers resistance to ampicillin, carbenicillin, and related antibiotics
   9380..9968    +  rep_origin     ori: high-copy-number ColE1/pMB1/pBR322/pUC origin of replication
>Addgene plasmid #82555 | TET1CD-CRY2-EGFP | depositor full sequence | sequence record 156874 | TET1CD-CRY2-EGFP sequence 10029 bps
CCTGCAGGCAGCTGCGCGCTCGCTCGCTCACTGAGGCCGCCCGGGCGTCGGGCGACCTTTGGTCGCCCGG
CCTCAGTGAGCGAGCGAGCGCGCAGAGAGGGAGTGGCCAACTCCATCACTAGGGGTTCCTGCGGCCGCAC
GCGTAAGCTTTGCAAAGATGGATAAAGTTTTAAACAGAGAGGAATCTTTGCAGCTAATGGACCTTCTAGG
TCTTGAAAGGAGTGGGAATTGGCTCCGGTGCCCGTCAGTGGGCAGAGCGCACATCGCCCACAGTCCCCGA
GAAGTTGGGGGGAGGGGTCGGCAATTGAACCGGTGCCTAGAGAAGGTGGCGCGGGGTAAACTGGGAAAGT
GATGTCGTGTACTGGCTCCGCCTTTTTCCCGAGGGTGGGGGAGAACCGTATATAAGTGCAGTAGTCGCCG
TGAACGTTCTTTTTCGCAACGGGTTTGCCGCCAGAACACAGGTAAGTGCCGTGTGTGGTTCCCGCGGGCC
TGGCCTCTTTACGGGTTATGGCCCTTGCGTGCCTTGAATTACTTCCACCTGGCTGCAGTACGTGATTCTT
GATCCCGAGCTTCGGGTTGGAAGTGGGTGGGAGAGTTCGAGGCCTTGCGCTTAAGGAGCCCCTTCGCCTC
GTGCTTGAGTTGAGGCCTGGCCTGGGCGCTGGGGCCGCCGCGTGCGAATCTGGTGGCACCTTCGCGCCTG
TCTCGCTGCTTTCGATAAGTCTCTAGCCATTTAAAATTTTTGATGACCTGCTGCGACGCTTTTTTTCTGG
CAAGATAGTCTTGTAAATGCGGGCCAAGATCTGCACACTGGTATTTCGGTTTTTGGGGCCGCGGGCGGCG
ACGGGGCCCGTGCGTCCCAGCGCACATGTTCGGCGAGGCGGGGCCTGCGAGCGCGGCCACCGAGAATCGG
ACGGGGGTAGTCTCAAGCTGGCCGGCCTGCTCTGGTGCCTGGCCTCGCGCCGCCGTGTATCGCCCCGCCC
TGGGCGGCAAGGCTGGCCCGGTCGGCACCAGTTGCGTGAGCGGAAAGATGGCCGCTTCCCGGCCCTGCTG
CAGGGAGCTCAAAATGGAGGACGCGGCGCTCGGGAGAGCGGGCGGGTGAGTCACCCACACAAAGGAAAAG
GGCCTTTCCGTCCTCAGCCGTCGCTTCATGTGACTCCACGGAGTACCGGGCGCCGTCCAGGCACCTCGAT
TAGTTCTCGAGCTTTTGGAGTACGTCGTCTTTAGGTTGGGGGGAGGGGTTTTATGCGATGGAGTTTCCCC
ACACTGAGTGGGTGGAGACTGAAGTTAGGCCAGCTTGGCACTTGATGTAATTCTCCTTGGAATTTGCCCT
TTTTGAGTTTGGATCTTGGTTCATTCTCAAGCCTCAGACAGTGGTTCAAAGTTTTTTTCTTCCATTTCAG
GTGTCGTGAGGTACCGCCACCATGGAACTGCCCACCTGCAGCTGTCTTGATCGAGTTATACAAAAAGACA
AAGGCCCATATTATACACACCTTGGGGCAGGACCAAGTGTTGCTGCTGTCAGGGAAATCATGGAGAATAG
GTATGGTCAAAAAGGAAACGCAATAAGGATAGAAATAGTAGTGTACACCGGTAAAGAAGGGAAAAGCTCT
CATGGGTGTCCAATTGCTAAGTGGGTTTTAAGAAGAAGCAGTGATGAAGAAAAAGTTCTTTGTTTGGTCC
GGCAGCGTACAGGCCACCACTGTCCAACTGCTGTGATGGTGGTGCTCATCATGGTGTGGGATGGCATCCC
TCTTCCAATGGCCGACCGGCTATACACAGAGCTCACAGAGAATCTAAAGTCATACAATGGGCACCCTACC
GACAGAAGATGCACCCTCAATGAAAATCGTACCTGTACATGTCAAGGAATTGATCCAGAGACTTGTGGAG
CTTCATTCTCTTTTGGCTGTTCATGGAGTATGTACTTTAATGGCTGTAAGTTTGGTAGAAGCCCAAGCCC
CAGAAGATTTAGAATTGATCCAAGCTCTCCCTTACATGAAAAAAACCTTGAAGATAACTTACAGAGTTTG
GCTACACGATTAGCTCCAATTTATAAGCAGTATGCTCCAGTAGCTTACCAAAATCAGGTGGAATATGAAA
ATGTTGCCCGAGAATGTCGGCTTGGCAGCAAGGAAGGTCGTCCCTTCTCTGGGGTCACTGCTTGCCTGGA
CTTCTGTGCTCATCCCCACAGGGACATTCACAACATGAATAATGGAAGCACTGTGGTTTGTACCTTAACT
CGAGAAGATAACCGCTCTTTGGGTGTTATTCCTCAAGATGAGCAGCTCCATGTGCTACCTCTTTATAAGC
TTTCAGACACAGATGAGTTTGGCTCCAAGGAAGGAATGGAAGCCAAGATCAAATCTGGGGCCATCGAGGT
CCTGGCACCCCGCCGCAAAAAAAGAACGTGTTTCACTCAGCCTGTTCCCCGTTCTGGAAAGAAGAGGGCT
GCGATGATGACAGAGGTTCTTGCACATAAGATAAGGGCAGTGGAAAAGAAACCTATTCCCCGAATCAAGC
GGAAGAATAACTCAACAACAACAAACAACAGTAAGCCTTCGTCACTGCCAACCTTAGGGAGTAACACTGA
GACCGTGCAACCTGAAGTAAAAAGTGAAACCGAACCCCATTTTATCTTAAAAAGTTCAGACAACACTAAA
ACTTATTCGCTGATGCCATCCGCTCCTCACCCAGTGAAAGAGGCATCTCCAGGCTTCTCCTGGTCCCCGA
AGACTGCTTCAGCCACACCAGCTCCACTGAAGAATGACGCAACAGCCTCATGCGGGTTTTCAGAAAGAAG
CAGCACTCCCCACTGTACGATGCCTTCGGGAAGACTCAGTGGTGCCAATGCAGCTGCTGCTGATGGCCCT
GGCATTTCACAGCTTGGCGAAGTGGCTCCTCTCCCCACCCTGTCTGCTCCTGTGATGGAGCCCCTCATTA
ATTCTGAGCCTTCCACTGGTGTGACTGAGCCGCTAACGCCTCATCAGCCAAACCACCAGCCCTCCTTCCT
CACCTCTCCTCAAGACCTTGCCTCTTCTCCAATGGAAGAAGATGAGCAGCATTCTGAAGCAGATGAGCCT
CCATCAGACGAACCCCTATCTGATGACCCCCTGTCACCTGCTGAGGAGAAATTGCCCCACATTGATGAGT
ATTGGTCAGACAGTGAGCACATCTTTTTGGATGCAAATATTGGTGGGGTGGCCATCGCACCTGCTCACGG
CTCGGTTTTGATTGAGTGTGCCCGGCGAGAGCTGCACGCTACCACTCCTGTTGAGCACCCCAACCGTAAT
CATCCAACCCGCCTCTCCCTTGTCTTTTACCAGCACAAAAACCTAAATAAGCCCCAACATGGTTTTGAAC
TAAACAAGATTAAGTTTGAGGCTAAAGAAGCTAAGAATAAGAAAATGAAGGCCTCAGAGCAAAAAGACCA
GGCAGCTAATGAAGGTCCAGAACAGTCCTCTGAAGTAAATGAATTGAACCAAATTCCTTCTCATAAAGCA
TTAACATTAACCCATGACAATGTTGTCACCGTGTCCCCTTATGCTCTCACACACGTTGCGGGGCCCTATA
ACCATTGGGTCGGATCCGCCACCATGAAAAGGCCGGCGGCCACGAAAAAGGCCGGCCAGGCAAAAAAGAA
AAAGAAGATGGACAAAAAGACGATTGTGTGGTTTAGACGTGACCTTCGCATTGAGGACAACCCTGCGTTG
GCAGCGGCAGCGCATGAAGGTTCGGTATTCCCTGTCTTTATCTGGTGTCCCGAAGAGGAGGGGCAATTCT
ATCCCGGTCGCGCGTCCCGATGGTGGATGAAACAGTCGCTCGCACATCTTAGCCAGTCGTTGAAGGCGCT
CGGCTCTGATCTGACGCTCATCAAAACACACAATACAATTTCTGCCATTCTGGATTGCATTAGGGTGACT
GGTGCCACCAAAGTTGTGTTCAATCACCTTTATGATCCCGTAAGCCTGGTCAGGGATCATACAGTAAAAG
AGAAACTTGTAGAGAGGGGAATCAGCGTCCAATCGTACAATGGGGACTTGTTGTATGAACCGTGGGAAAT
CTATTGTGAGAAAGGCAAACCTTTCACTTCCTTCAATTCGTACTGGAAGAAATGCCTCGACATGTCCATC
GAGTCAGTCATGCTGCCGCCACCTTGGAGACTTATGCCCATTACTGCTGCGGCAGAGGCGATCTGGGCTT
GCAGCATCGAAGAACTTGGTCTGGAAAACGAAGCGGAAAAACCCAGTAACGCGCTCCTGACGCGAGCGTG
GTCGCCAGGCTGGTCGAATGCTGATAAGCTCCTTAATGAGTTTATCGAGAAACAGTTGATCGACTATGCG
AAGAATAGCAAGAAGGTGGTGGGAAATTCCACTTCCCTCCTGTCGCCGTATCTCCACTTTGGGGAGATTA
GCGTGAGGCATGTGTTCCAATGTGCGCGGATGAAGCAAATCATTTGGGCTCGCGACAAAAACTCTGAAGG
AGAGGAGTCTGCCGATTTGTTTTTGAGAGGAATCGGCCTTAGGGAGTATTCACGATACATCTGCTTCAAC
TTTCCGTTTACACATGAACAATCCCTCCTCAGCCACCTCCGCTTCTTTCCGTGGGACGCGGACGTGGACA
AATTCAAGGCCTGGCGGCAGGGGCGCACGGGATACCCGTTGGTGGATGCGGGTATGAGAGAGCTGTGGGC
AACGGGTTGGATGCACAACCGTATTCGAGTCATCGTTAGTAGCTTTGCCGTTAAGTTCCTCTTGTTGCCC
TGGAAATGGGGGATGAAATACTTTTGGGACACGCTTCTGGATGCGGACTTGGAGTGCGATATTCTTGGGT
GGCAGTACATTTCGGGTTCCATCCCTGACGGGCATGAACTTGACCGATTGGATAACCCTGCACTGCAAGG
AGCAAAGTACGACCCGGAGGGAGAATACATCAGGCAGTGGCTCCCAGAGCTGGCCCGTCTGCCCACCGAG
TGGATTCACCACCCGTGGGATGCTCCCCTGACCGTCCTTAAAGCCTCAGGGGTCGAATTGGGGACGAATT
ACGCGAAACCCATCGTCGATATTGACACCGCACGAGAATTGCTGGCGAAAGCCATCTCAAGAACACGCGA
AGCGCAGATTATGATCGGAGCAGCGCCGGCTAGCCCCAAGAAGAAGAGAAAGGTGGAGGCCAGCGGTTCC
GGACGGGCTGACGCATTGGACGATTTTGATCTGGATATGCTGGGAAGTGACGCCCTCGATGATTTTGACC
TTGACATGCTTGGTTCGGATGCCCTTGATGACTTTGACCTCGACATGCTCGGCAGTGACGCCCTTGATGA
TTTCGACCTGGACATGCTGATTAACTCTAGAGGCAGTGGAGAGGGCAGAGGAAGTCTGCTAACATGCGGT
GACGTCGAGGAGAATCCTGGCCCAGTGAGCAAGGGCGAGGAGCTGTTCACCGGGGTGGTGCCCATCCTGG
TCGAGCTGGACGGCGACGTAAACGGCCACAAGTTCAGCGTGTCCGGCGAGGGCGAGGGCGATGCCACCTA
CGGCAAGCTGACCCTGAAGTTCATCTGCACCACCGGCAAGCTGCCCGTGCCCTGGCCCACCCTCGTGACC
ACCCTGACCTACGGCGTGCAGTGCTTCAGCCGCTACCCCGACCACATGAAGCAGCACGACTTCTTCAAGT
CCGCCATGCCCGAAGGCTACGTCCAGGAGCGCACCATCTTCTTCAAGGACGACGGCAACTACAAGACCCG
CGCCGAGGTGAAGTTCGAGGGCGACACCCTGGTGAACCGCATCGAGCTGAAGGGCATCGACTTCAAGGAG
GACGGCAACATCCTGGGGCACAAGCTGGAGTACAACTACAACAGCCACAACGTCTATATCATGGCCGACA
AGCAGAAGAACGGCATCAAGGTGAACTTCAAGATCCGCCACAACATCGAGGACGGCAGCGTGCAGCTCGC
CGACCACTACCAGCAGAACACCCCCATCGGCGACGGCCCCGTGCTGCTGCCCGACAACCACTACCTGAGC
ACCCAGTCCGCCCTGAGCAAAGACCCCAACGAGAAGCGCGATCACATGGTCCTGCTGGAGTTCGTGACCG
CCGCCGGGATCACTCTCGGCATGGACGAGCTGTACAAGTAAGAATTCGATATCAAGCTTATCGATAATCA
ACCTCTGGATTACAAAATTTGTGAAAGATTGACTGGTATTCTTAACTATGTTGCTCCTTTTACGCTATGT
GGATACGCTGCTTTAATGCCTTTGTATCATGCTATTGCTTCCCGTATGGCTTTCATTTTCTCCTCCTTGT
ATAAATCCTGGTTGCTGTCTCTTTATGAGGAGTTGTGGCCCGTTGTCAGGCAACGTGGCGTGGTGTGCAC
TGTGTTTGCTGACGCAACCCCCACTGGTTGGGGCATTGCCACCACCTGTCAGCTCCTTTCCGGGACTTTC
GCTTTCCCCCTCCCTATTGCCACGGCGGAACTCATCGCCGCCTGCCTTGCCCGCTGCTGGACAGGGGCTC
GGCTGTTGGGCACTGACAATTCCGTGGTGTTGTCGGGGAAATCATCGTCCTTTCCTTGGCTGCTCGCCTG
TGTTGCCACCTGGATTCTGCGCGGGACGTCCTTCTGCTACGTCCCTTCGGCCCTCAATCCAGCGGACCTT
CCTTCCCGCGGCCTGCTGCCGGCTCTGCGGCCTCTTCCGCGTCTTCGCCTTCGCCCTCAGACGAGTCGGA
TCTCCCTTTGGGCCGCCTCCCCGCATCGATACCGAGCGCTGCTCGAGAGATCTACGGGTGGCATCCCTGT
GACCCCTCCCCAGTGCCTCTCCTGGCCCTGGAAGTTGCCACTCCAGTGCCCACCAGCCTTGTCCTAATAA
AATTAAGTTGCATCATTTTGTCTGACTAGGTGTCCTTCTATAATATTATGGGGTGGAGGGGGGTGGTATG
GAGCAAGGGGCAAGTTGGGAAGACAACCTGTAGGGCCTGCGGGGTCTATTGGGAACCAAGCTGGAGTGCA
GTGGCACAATCTTGGCTCACTGCAATCTCCGCCTCCTGGGTTCAAGCGATTCTCCTGCCTCAGCCTCCCG
AGTTGTTGGGATTCCAGGCATGCATGACCAGGCTCAGCTAATTTTTGTTTTTTTGGTAGAGACGGGGTTT
CACCATATTGGCCAGGCTGGTCTCCAACTCCTAATCTCAGGTGATCTACCCACCTTGGCCTCCCAAATTG
CTGGGATTACAGGCGTGAACCACTGCTCCCTTCCCTGTCCTTCTGATTTTGTAGGTAACCACGTGCGGAC
CGAGCGGCCGCAGGAACCCCTAGTGATGGAGTTGGCCACTCCCTCTCTGCGCGCTCGCTCGCTCACTGAG
GCCGGGCGACCAAAGGTCGCCCGACGCCCGGGCTTTGCCCGGGCGGCCTCAGTGAGCGAGCGAGCGCGCA
GCTGCCTGCAGGGGCGCCTGATGCGGTATTTTCTCCTTACGCATCTGTGCGGTATTTCACACCGCATA
[142 nt withheld, positions 7489-7630]
C
[141 nt withheld, positions 7632-7772]
CCTTTGACGTTGGAGTCCACGTTCTTT
[37 nt withheld, positions 7800-7836]
ACCCTATCTCGGGCTATTCTTTTGATTTATAAGGGATTTTGCCGATTTCGGCCTATTGGTTAAAAAATGA
GCTGATTTAACAAAAATTTAACGCGAATTTTAACAAAATATTAACGTTTACAATTTTATGGTGCACTCTC
AGTACAATCTGCTCTGATGCCGCATAGTTAAGCCAGCCCCGACACCCGCCAACACCCGCTGACGCGCCCT
GACGGGCTTGTCTGCTCCCGGCATCCGCTTACAGACAAGCTGTGACCGTCTCCGGGAGCTGCATGTGTCA
GAGGTTTTCACCGTCATCACCGAAACGCGCGAGACGAAAGGGCCTCGTGATACGCCTATTTTTATAGGTT
AATGTCATGATAATAATGGTTTCTTAGACGTCAGGTGGCACTTTTCGGGGAAATGTGCGCGGAACCCCTA
TTTGTTTATTTTTCTAAATACATTCAAATATGTATCCGCTCATGAGACAATAACCCTGATAAATGCTTCA
ATAATATTGAAAAAGGAAGAGTATGAGTATTCAACATTTCCGTGTCGCCCTTATTCCCTTTTTTGCGGCA
TTTTGCCTTCCTGTTTTTGCTCACCCAGAAACGCTGGTGAAAGTAAAAGATGCTGAAGATCAGTTGGGTG
CACGAGTGGGTTACATCGAACTGGATCTCAACAGCGGTAAGATCCTTGAGAGTTTTCGCCCCGAAGAACG
TTTTCCAATGATGAGCACTTTTAAAGTTCTGCTATGTGGCGCGGTATTATCCCGTATTGACGCCGGGCAA
GAGCAACTCGGTCGCCGCATACACTATTCTCAGAATGACTTGGTTGAGTACTCACCAGTCACAGAAAAGC
ATCTTACGGATGGCATGACAGTAAGAGAATTATGCAGTGCTGCCATAACCATGAGTGATAACACTGCGGC
CAACTTACTTCTGACAACGATCGGAGGACCGAAGGAGCTAACCGCTTTTTTGCACAACATGGGGGATCAT
GTAACTCGCCTTGATCGTTGGGAACCGGAGCTGAATGAAGCCATACCAAACGACGAGCGTGACACCACGA
TGCCTGTAGCAATGGCAACAACGTTGCGCAAACTATTAACTGGCGAACTACTTACTCTAGCTTCCCGGCA
ACAATTAATAGACTGGATGGAGGCGGATAAAGTTGCAGGACCACTTCTGCGCTCGGCCCTTCCGGCTGGC
TGGTTTATTGCTGATAAATCTGGAGCCGGTGAGCGTGGGTCTCGCGGTATCATTGCAGCACTGGGGCCAG
ATGGTAAGCCCTCCCGTATCGTAGTTATCTACACGACGGGGAGTCAGGCAACTATGGATGAACGAAATAG
ACAGATCGCTGAGATAGGTGCCTCACTGATTAAGCATTGGTAACTGTCAGACCAAGTTTACTCATATATA
CTTTAGATTGATTTAAAACTTCATTTTTAATTTAAAAGGATCTAGGTGAAGATCCTTTTTGATAATCTCA
TGACCAAAATCCCTTAACGTGAGTTTTCGTTCCACTGAGCGTCAGACCCCGTAGAAAAGATCAAAGGATC
TTCTTGAGATCCTTTTTTTCTGCGCGTAATCTGCTGCTTGCAAACAAAAAAACCACCGCTACCAGCGGTG
GTTTGTTTGCCGGATCAAGAGCTACCAACTCTTTTTCCGAAGGTAACTGGCTTCAGCAGAGCGCAGATAC
CAAATACTGTCCTTCTAGTGTAGCCGTAGTTAGGCCACCACTTCAAGAACTCTGTAGCACCGCCTACATA
CCTCGCTCTGCTAATCCTGTTACCAGTGGCTGCTGCCAGTGGCGATAAGTCGTGTCTTACCGGGTTGGAC
TCAAGACGATAGTTACCGGATAAGGCGCAGCGGTCGGGCTGAACGGGGGGTTCGTGCACACAGCCCAGCT
TGGAGCGAACGACCTACACCGAACTGAGATACCTACAGCGTGAGCTATGAGAAAGCGCCACGCTTCCCGA
AGGGAGAAAGGCGGACAGGTATCCGGTAAGCGGCAGGGTCGGAACAGGAGAGCGCACGAGGGAGCTTCCA
GGGGGAAACGCCTGGTATCTTTATAGTCCTGTCGGGTTTCGCCACCTCTGACTTGAGCGTCGATTTTTGT
GATGCTCGTCAGGGGGGCGGAGCCTATGGAAAAACGCCAGCAACGCGGCCTTTTTACGGTTCCTGGCCTT
TTGCTGGCCTTTTGCTCACATGT
