>Addgene plasmid #82555 | TET1CD-CRY2-EGFP | addgene partial sequence | sequence record 158025 | EF1a-F 5'-TCAAGCCTCAGACAGTGGTTC-3'
CGTGAGGTACCGCCACCATGGAACTGCCCACCTGCAGCTGTCTTGATCGAGTTATACAAAAAGACAAAGG
CCCATATTATACACACCTTGGGGCAGGACCAAGTGTTGCTGCTGTCAGGGAAATCATGGAGAATAGGTAT
GGTCAAAAAGGAAACGCAATAAGGATAGAAATAGTAGTGTACACCGGTAAAGAAGGGAAAAGCTCTCATG
GGTGTCCAATTGCTAAGTGGGTTTTAAGAAGAAGCAGTGATGAAGAAAAAGTTCTTTGTTTGGTCCGGCA
GCGTACAGGCCACCACTGTCCAACTGCTGTGATGGTGGTGCTCATCATGGTGTGGGATGGCATCCCTCTT
CCAATGGCCGACCGGCTATACACAGAGCTCACAGAGAATCTAAAGTCATACAATGGGCACCCTACCGACA
GAAGATGCACCCTCAATGAAAATCGTACCTGTACATGTCAAGGAATTGATCCAGAGACTTGTGGAGCTTC
ATTCTCTTTTGGCTGTTCATGGAGTATGTACTTTAATGGCTGTAAGTTTGGTAGAAGCCCAAGCCCCAGA
AGATTTAGAATTGATCCAAGCTCTCCCTTACATGAAAAAAACCTTGAAGATAACTTACAGAGTTTGGCTA
CACGATTAGCTCCAATTTATAAGCAGTATGCTCCAGTAGCTTACCAAAATCAGGTGGAATATGAAAATGT
TGCCCGAGAATGTCGGCTTGGCAGCAAGGAAGGTCGTCCCTTCTCTGGGGTCACTGCTTGCCTGGACTTC
TGTGCTCATCCCCACAGGGACATTCACAACATGAATAATGGAAGCACTGTGGTTTGTACCTTAACTCGAG
AAGATAACCGCTCTTTGGGTGTTATTCCTCAAGATGAGCAGCTCCATGTGCTACCTCTTTATAAGCTTTC
AGACACAGATGAGTTTGGCTCCAAGGAAGGAATGGAAGCCAAGATCAAATCTGGG
