>Addgene plasmid #82555 | TET1CD-CRY2-EGFP | addgene partial sequence | sequence record 158026 | EGFP-N 5'-CGTCGCCGTCCAGCTCGACCAG-3'
CTCCTCGCCCTTGCTCACTGGGCCAGGATTCTCCTCGACGTCACCGCATGTTAGCAGACTTCCTCTGCCC
TCTCCACTGCCTCTAGAGTTAATCAGCATGTCCAGGTCGAAATCATCAAGGGCGTCACTGCCGAGCATGT
CGAGGTCAAAGTCATCAAGGGCATCCGAACCAAGCATGTCAAGGTCAAAATCATCGAGGGCGTCACTTCC
CAGCATATCCAGATCAAAATCGTCCAATGCGTCAGCCCGTCCGGAACCGCTGGCCTCCACCTTTCTCTTC
TTCTTGGGGCTAGCCGGCGCTGCTCCGATCATAATCTGCGCTTCGCGTGTTCTTGAGATGGCTTTCGCCA
GCAATTCTCGTGCGGTGTCAATATCGACGATGGGTTTCGCGTAATTCGTCCCCAATTCGACCCCTGAGGC
TTTAAGGACGGTCAGGGGAGCATCCCACGGGTGGTGAATCCACTCGGTGGGCAGACGGGCCAGCTCTGGG
AGCCACTGCCTGATGTATTCTCCCTCCGGGTCGTACTTTGCTCCTTGCAGTGCAGGGTTATCCAATCGGT
CAAGTTCATGCCCGTCAGGGATGGAACCCGAAATGTACTGCCACCCAAGAATATCGCACTCCAAGTCCGC
ATCCAGAAGCGTGTCCCAAAAGTATTTCATCCCCCATTTCCAGGGCAACAAGAGGAACTTAACGGCAAAG
CTACTAACGATGACTCGAATACGGTTGTGCATCCAACCCGTTGCCCACAGCTCTCTCATACCCGCATCCA
CCAACGGGTATCCCGTGCGCCCCTGCCGCCAGGCCTTGAATTTGTCCACGTCCGCGTCCCACGGAAAGAA
GCGGAGGTGGCTGAGGAGGGATTGTTCATGTGTAAACGGAAAGTTGAAGCAGATGTATCGTGAATACTCC
CTAAGGCCGATTCCTCTCAAAAACAAATCGGCAGACTCCTCTCCTTCAGAGTTTTTGTCGCGAGCCCAAA
TGATTTGCTT
