>Addgene plasmid #82555 | TET1CD-CRY2-EGFP | addgene partial sequence | sequence record 158544 | aCRY2-F2 5'-TGATCCCTGACCAGGCTTAC-3'
ACTTTGGTGGCACCAGTCACCCTAATGCAATCCAGAATGGCAGAAATTGTATTGTGTGTTTTGATGAGCG
TCAGATCAGAGCCGAGCGCCTTCAACGACTGGCTAAGATGTGCGAGCGACTGTTTCATCCACCATCGGGA
CGCGCGACCGGGATAGAATTGCCCCTCCTCTTCGGGACACCAGATAAAGACAGGGAATACCGAACCTTCA
TGCGCTGCCGCTGCCAACGCAGGGTTGTCCTCAATGCGAAGGTCACGTCTAAACCACACAATCGTCTTTT
TGTCCATCTTCTTTTTCTTTTTTGCCTGGCCGGCCTTTTTCGTGGCCGCCGGCCTTTTCATGGTGGCGGA
TCCGACCCAATGGTTATAGGGCCCCGCAACGTGTGTGAGAGCATAAGGGGACACGGTGACAACATTGTCA
TGGGTTAATGTTAATGCTTTATGAGAAGGAATTTGGTTCAATTCATTTACTTCAGAGGACTGTTCTGGAC
CTTCATTAGCTGCCTGGTCTTTTTGCTCTGAGGCCTTCATTTTCTTATTCTTAGCTTCTTTAGCCTCAAA
CTTAATCTTGTTTAGTTCAAAACCATGTTGGGGCTTATTTAGGTTTTTGTGCTGGTAAAAGACAAGGGAG
AGGCGGGTTGGATGATTACGGTTGGGGTGCTCAACAGGAGTGGTAGCGTGCAGCTCTCGCCGGGCACACT
CAATCAAAACCGAGCCGTGAGCAGGTGCGATGGCCACCCCACCAATATTTGCATCCAAAAAGATGTGCTC
ACTGTCTGACCAATACTCATCAATGTGGGGCAATTTCTCCTCAGCAGGTGACAGGGGGTCATCAGATAGG
GGTTCGTCTGATGGAGGCTCATCTGCTTCAGAATGCTGCTCATCTTCTTCCATTGGAGAAGAGGCAAGGT
CTTGAGGAGAGGTGAGGAAGGAGGGCTGGTGGTTTGGCTGATGA
